>Addgene plasmid #36778 | TAL2365 | depositor partial sequence | sequence record 45971 | TAL2365 sequence 1640 bps
GAACCTGACCCCAGACCAGGTAGTCGCAATCGCGTCACATGACGGGGGAAAGCAAGCCCTGGAAACCGTG
CAAAGGTTGTTGCCGGTCCTTTGTCAAGACCACGGCCTTACACCGGAGCAAGTCGTGGCCATTGCAAGCA
ACATCGGTGGCAAACAGGCTCTTGAGACGGTTCAGAGACTTCTCCCAGTTCTCTGTCAAGCCCACGGGCT
GACTCCCGATCAAGTTGTAGCGATTGCGTCGCATGACGGAGGGAAACAAGCATTGGAGACTGTCCAACGG
CTCCTTCCCGTGTTGTGTCAAGCCCACGGTTTGACGCCTGCACAAGTGGTCGCCATCGCCAGCCATGATG
GCGGTAAGCAGGCGCTGGAAACAGTACAGCGCCTGCTGCCTGTACTGTGCCAGGATCATGGACTGACCCC
AGACCAGGTAGTCGCAATCGCGAACAATAATGGGGGAAAGCAAGCCCTGGAAACCGTGCAAAGGTTGTTG
CCGGTCCTTTGTCAAGACCACGGCCTTACACCGGAGCAAGTCGTGGCCATTGCAAGCAATGGGGGTGGCA
AACAGGCTCTTGAGACGGTTCAGAGACTTCTCCCAGTTCTCTGTCAAGCCCACGGGCTGACTCCCGATCA
AGTTGTAGCGATTGCGTCGCATGACGGAGGGAAACAAGCATTGGAGACTGTCCAACGGCTCCTTCCCGTG
TTGTGTCAAGCCCACGGTTTGACGCCTGCACAAGTGGTCGCCATCGCCAACAACAACGGCGGTAAGCAGG
CGCTGGAAACAGTACAGCGCCTGCTGCCTGTACTGTGCCAGGATCATGGACTGACCCCAGACCAGGTAGT
CGCAATCGCGTCAAACGGAGGGGGAAAGCAAGCCCTGGAAACCGTGCAAAGGTTGTTGCCGGTCCTTTGT
CAAGACCACGGCCTTACACCGGAGCAAGTCGTGGCCATTGCAAGCAACATCGGTGGCAAACAGGCTCTTG
AGACGGTTCAGAGACTTCTCCCAGTTCTCTGTCAAGCCCACGGGCTGACTCCCGATCAAGTTGTAGCGAT
TGCGAATAACAATGGAGGGAAACAAGCATTGGAGACTGTCCAACGGCTCCTTCCCGTGTTGTGTCAAGCC
CACGGTTTGACGCCTGCACAAGTGGTCGCCATCGCCTCGAATGGCGGCGGTAAGCAGGCGCTGGAAACAG
TACAGCGCCTGCTGCCTGTACTGTGCCAGGATCATGGACTGACCCCAGACCAGGTAGTCGCAATCGCGTC
GAACATTGGGGGAAAGCAAGCCCTGGAAACCGTGCAAAGGTTGTTGCCGGTCCTTTGTCAAGACCACGGC
CTTACACCGGAGCAAGTCGTGGCCATTGCAAATAATAACGGTGGCAAACAGGCTCTTGAGACGGTTCAGA
GACTTCTCCCAGTTCTCTGTCAAGCCCACGGGCTGACTCCCGATCAAGTTGTAGCGATTGCGTCCAACGG
TGGAGGGAAACAAGCATTGGAGACTGTCCAACGGCTCCTTCCCGTGTTGTGTCAAGCCCACGGTTTGACG
CCTGCACAAGTGGTCGCCATCGCCTCCAATATTGGCGGTAAGCAGGCGCTGGAAACAGTACAGCGCCTGC
TGCCTGTACTGTGCCAGGATCATGGACTGA
