>Addgene plasmid #36778 | TAL2365 | addgene partial sequence | sequence record 47179 | CMV-F
ACTAGAGAACCCACTGCTTACTGGCTTATCGAAATTAATACGACTCACTATAGGGAGACCCAAGCTGGCT
AGCACCATGGACTACAAAGACCATGACGGTGATTATAAAGATCATGACATCGATTACAAGGATGACGATG
ACAAGATGGCCCCCAAGAAGAAGAGGAAGGTGGGCATTCACCGCGGGGTACCTATGGTGGACTTGAGGAC
ACTCGGTTATTCGCAACAGCAACAGGAGAAAATCAAGCCTAAGGTCAGGAGCACCGTCGCGCAACACCAC
GAGGCGCTTGTGGGGCATGGCTTCACTCATGCGCATATTGTCGCGCTTTCACAGCACCCTGCGGCGCTTG
GGACGGTGGCTGTCAAATACCAAGATATGATTGCGGCCCTGCCCGAAGCCACGCACGAGGCAATTGTAGG
GGTCGGTAAACAGTGGTCGGGAGCGCGAGCACTTGAGGCGCTGCTGACTGTGGCGGGTGAGCTTAGGGGG
CCTCCGCTCCAGCTCGACACCGGGCAGCTGCTGAAGATCGCGAAGAGAGGGGGAGTAACAGCGGTAGAGG
CAGTGCACGCCTGGCGCAATGCGCTCACCGGGGCCCCCTTGAACCTGACCCCAGACCAGGTAGTCGCAAT
CGCGTCACATGACGGGGGAAAGCAAGCCCTGGAAACCGTGCA
