[The description below was written by a language model from this plasmid's Addgene catalogue record.]
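Description:
TAL2365 is a mammalian expression plasmid encoding the right-hand monomer of a TALEN pair directed against the human HDAC1 gene. It is built on the JDS70 backbone (about 6.4 kb without insert), one of a set of TALEN receiving vectors. This backbone supplies the constant parts of the nuclease: an N-terminal 3X FLAG tag and a C-terminal wild-type FokI cleavage domain. The roughly 1.6 kb insert is the custom TAL effector repeat array, produced by the FLASH assembly method. It was cloned in through BsmBI sites that were destroyed in the process, so the array is fused in frame between the backbone-encoded flanking segments. The plasmid is maintained at high copy in E. coli under ampicillin selection. The record gives no feature table, so the origin of replication and other backbone elements are not itemised.

Expression in mammalian cells is driven by a CMV promoter. The vector type also lists T7 for in vitro mRNA synthesis, so the same coding sequence can be transcribed into RNA for direct delivery. The use of a BGH reverse sequencing primer suggests a BGH polyadenylation region downstream, although this is not listed explicitly.

Because FokI cleaves only as a dimer, this construct is meant to be used with the matching left-hand HDAC1 TALEN. The two proteins bind adjacent half-sites on opposite strands and make a double-strand break in the spacer between them. Repair of that break can yield indel mutations or templated edits at the endogenous HDAC1 locus. The Entrez entry linked to the record uses mouse-style gene nomenclature, although the stated species is human. The depositor advises confirming the plasmid by diagnostic restriction digest before use.
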