Addgene plasmid #36778: TAL2365
Depositing lab: Keith Joung. Depositing organization: Massachusetts General Hospital. Publication: FLASH assembly of TALENs for high-throughput genome editing. Reyon D, Tsai SQ, Khayter C, Foden JA, Sander JD, Joung JK. Nat Biotechnol. 2012 Apr 8. doi: 10.1038/nbt.2170. PubMed 22484455.
Backbone
  Vector backbone: JDS70
  Backbone manufacturer: Joung lab (Addgene Plasmid # 32285)
  Backbone size w/o insert (bp): 6447
  Vector type: Mammalian, T7 for in vitro mRNA synthesis
Growth in bacteria
  Bacterial resistance: Ampicillin, 100 μg/mL
  Growth temperature: 37°C
  Growth strain: XL1 Blue
  Copy number: High Copy
Gene/Insert
  Gene/Insert name: HDAC1-TALEN_Right (alt name: HDAC1)
  Species: H. sapiens (human)
  Insert size (bp): 1640
  Entrez Gene: Hdac1 (a.k.a. HD1, Hdac1-ps, MommeD5, RPD3)
  Promoter: CMV
  Tag / fusion protein: 3X Flag (N terminal on backbone); WT FOKI (C terminal on backbone)
  Cloning method: Restriction Enzyme; 5′ cloning site BsmBI (destroyed during cloning); 3′ cloning site BsmBI (destroyed during cloning)
  Sequencing primers: 5′ CMV-F; 3′ BGH-rev
Terms and licenses: Academic/Nonprofit Terms; Industry Terms: Not Available to Industry
Depositor comments: Target binding site: TCACCGTCGTAGTAGTAA It is strongly recommended that users perform a diagnostic digest to verify this plasmid prior to use. For example, a double digest of the plasmid with BamHI and KpnI should result in two bands at 2.2kb and 5.9kb.
How to cite: TAL2365 was a gift from Keith Joung (Addgene plasmid # 36778 ; http://n2t.net/addgene:36778 ; RRID:Addgene_36778)
